>Addgene plasmid #108038 | BMR1_01g02876-bio-His | addgene full sequence | sequence record 213076 | Addgene NGS Result
CATGTTGACATTGATTATTGACTAGTTATTAATAGTAATCAATTACGGGGTCATTAGTTCATAGCCCATA
TATGGAGTTCCGCGTTACATAACTTACGGTAAATGGCCCGCCTGGCTGACCGCCCAACGACCCCCGCCCA
TTGACGTCAATAATGACGTATGTTCCCATAGTAACGCCAATAGGGACTTTCCATTGACGTCAATGGGTGG
AGTATTTACGGTAAACTGCCCACTTGGCAGTACATCAAGTGTATCATATGCCAAGTCCGCCCCCTATTGA
CGTCAATGACGGTAAATGGCCCGCCTGGCATTATGCCCAGTACATGACCTTACGGGACTTTCCTACTTGG
CAGTACATCTACGTATTAGTCATCGCTATTACCATGGTGATGCGGTTTTGGCAGTACACCAATGGGCGTG
GATAGCGGTTTGACTCACGGGGATTTCCAAGTCTCCACCCCATTGACGTCAATGGGAGTTTGTTTTGGCA
CCAAAATCAACGGGACTTTCCAAAATGTCGTAATAACCCCGCCCCGTTGACGCAAATGGGCGGTAGGCGT
GTACGGTGGGAGGTCTATATAAGCAGAGCTCGTTTAGTGAACCGTCAGATCCTCACTCTCTTCCGCATCG
CTGTCTGCGAGGGCCAGCTGTTGGGCTCGCGGTTGAGGACAAACTCTTCGCGGTCTTTCCAGTACTCTTG
GATCGGAAACCCGTCGGCCTCCGAACGGTACTCCGCCACCGAGGGACCTGAGCGAGTCCGCATCGACCGG
ATCGGAAAACCTCTCGAGAAAGGCGTCTAACCAGTCACAGTCGCAAGGTAGGCTGAGCACCGTGGCGGGC
GGCAGCGGGTGGCGGTCGGGGTTGTTTCTGGCGGAGGTGCTGCTGATGATGTAATTAAAGTAGGCGGTCT
TGAGACGGCGGATGGTCGAGGTGAGGTGTGGCAGGCTTGAGATCCAGCTGTTGGGGTGAGTACTCCCTCT
CAAAAGCGGGCATTACTTCTGCGCTAAGATTGTCAGTTTCCAAAAACGAGGAGGATTTGATATTCACCTG
GCCCGATCTGGCCATACACTTGAGTGACAATGACATCCACTTTGCCTTTCTCTCCACAGGTGTCCACTCC
CAGGTCCAAGTTTGCCACCATGGAGTTTCAGACCCAGGTACTCATGTCCCTGCTGCTCTGCATGTCTGGT
GCGGCCGCCAAGAACGTGCACAAGGTGGCCAAGAATCACAGATACCACATCAGCGACTTTCTGGGAGCCG
GCTACGACGTGGCCATGACCCAGACCGACGACAGCATCCTGCCCTTCAAGGCCCCCGTGCTGGACGTGAA
GTGGCTGTCTCCTGGCGGCAGAGCCCCCAGACCTATCGGCGGATGGGCCAGACCTGCCGAGAGCTGCAGC
GAGCTGATCGGCGACAGCGAGTACAGCAAAGAGAACGGCGCTGCCCTGAGCAACAGAGTGAAGCTGGACC
TGAGCGCCAGCGTGGAACAGGTCGGAAGCGGCACCCTGAACCTGGACTACAGAGGCGTGGGAGCCCACAG
CAACGCCGACTCCATCAAAGAGTTCAGCAAGTACATCACCTGTAGCACCTACAGCAGCGGCCTGAGCACC
CACTTCAACTGGGCCAAGACCCACGGCTTCTCCAAGGCCGTGGCCGAGCTGCTGAGCCTGAAGATCGGCC
TGAAGTCCGAGCTGGTGCCCAAGCTGGGCCTGGAAGCCTACAGAGCCGCTTGGACCGCCTTCATCGAGGA
ATTCGGCACCCACGTGATCAAATACGTGAAGATGGGCGGCAGGATCGTGTCCACCATCAGAGTGCCCGCC
AGCGCCGAGAAGTCCCTGCAGGAACACGGACTGAAACTGGATGTGGGAGTGGAAGCCAGCCTGAAACTCG
GCGACCTGGAAGTGTCCGTGGGCACCAACGTGGGACTGAAGAAGGCCCTGGAAGAGTTTAAGAACAGCTG
CGCCATCAACAGCGCCGTGTGGGGCGGACTGCTGAGAGATGCCGATCTGGGCGGAGATCTGGGGGCTGGC
GACATCCGGCACTGGAAGTCCTCCCTGCTGTCCCACGCCATGCCCCTCGAGGCTGTGCTGGAACCCCTGT
CCAACTTCATGCCTGCCAGCCTCGAGGACGATTACAGAGAGTCTCTGGAAGGCGCCAGAGCCAAGGGCAT
CAACTCCGCCGCCAAAGACCAGCGGCTGCGGATCTACGGCGGCGCGCCGTCGACCTCCATCACGGCCTAT
AAGAGTGAGGGGGAGTCAGCGGAGTTCTCCTTCCCACTCAACCTTGGAGAGGAAAGCCTGCAGGGAGAGT
TGAGATGGAAGGCAGAGAAGGCTCCTTCTTCCCAGTCCTGGATCACCTTCTCCCTAAAGAACCAAAAGGT
GTCTGTGCAGAAGTCTACTAGCAACCCCAAGTTCCAGCTGTCCGAAACGCTCCCACTCACCCTTCAGATA
CCCCAGGTCTCCCTTCAGTTTGCTGGTTCTGGCAACCTGACCCTGACTCTGGACAGAGGGATACTGTATC
AGGAAGTGAACCTGGTGGTGATGAAAGTGACTCAGCCCGACAGCAACACTTTGACCTGTGAGGTGATGGG
ACCCACCTCACCCAAGATGAGACTGATCTTGAAGCAGGAGAATCAGGAGGCCAGGGTCTCCAGGCAGGAG
AAAGTGATTCAAGTGCAGGCCCCTGAAGCAGGGGTGTGGCAATGTCTACTGAGTGAAGGTGAAGAGGTCA
AGATGGACTCCAAGATCCAGGTTTTATCCAAAGGGTTGAATTCCGGCAGCCTGCACCACATCCTGGACGC
CCAGAAGATGCTGTGGAACCACAGGGACAGGAACCTGCCTCCTCTGGCCCCTCTGGGCCCCCACCACCAT
CACCACCATTGAGTCTAGACACGTGATTAATTAAGGATCCCCCGACCTCGACCTCTGGCTAATAAAGGAA
ATTTATTTTCATTGCAATAGTGTGTTGGAATTTTTTGTGTCTCTCACTCGGAAGGACATATGGGAGGGCA
AATCATTTGGTCGAGATCCCTCGGAGATCTCTAGCTAGAGGATCGATCCCCGCCCCGGACGAACTAAACC
TGACTACGACATCTCTGCCCCTTCTTCGCGGGGCAGTGCATGTAATCCCTTCAGTTGGTTGGTACAACTT
GCCAACTGGGCCCTGTTCCACATGTGACACGGGGGGGGACCAAACACAAAGGGGTTCTCTGACTGTAGTT
GACATCCTTATAAATGGATGTGCACATTTGCCAACACTGAGTGGCTTTCATCCTGGAGCAGACTTTGCAG
TCTGTGGACTGCAACACAACATTGCCTTTATGTGTAACTCTTGGCTGAAGCTCTTACACCAATGCTGGGG
GACATGTACCTCCCAGGGGCCCAGGAAGACTACGGGAGGCTACACCAACGTCAATCAGAGGGGCCTGTGT
AGCTACCGATAAGCGGACCCTCAAGAGGGCATTAGCAATAGTGTTTATAAGGCCCCCTTGTTAACCCTAA
ACGGGTAGCATATGCTTCCCGGGTAGTAGTATATACTATCCAGACTAACCCTAATTCAATAGCATATGTT
ACCCAACGGGAAGCATATGCTATCGAATTAGGGTTAGTAAAAGGGTCCTAAGGAACAGCGATATCTCCCA
CCCCATGAGCTGTCACGGTTTTATTTACATGGGGTCAGGATTCCACGAGGGTAGTGAACCATTTTAGTCA
CAAGGGCAGTGGCTGAAGATCAAGGAGCGGGCAGTGAACTCTCCTGAATCTTCGCCTGCTTCTTCATTCT
CCTTCGTTTAGCTAATAGAATAACTGCTGAGTTGTGAACAGTAAGGTGTATGTGAGGTGCTCGAAAACAA
GGTTTCAGGTGACGCCCCCAGAATAAAATTTGGACGGGGGGTTCAGTGGTGGCATTGTGCTATGACACCA
ATATAACCCTCACAAACCCCTTGGGCAATAAATACTAGTGTAGGAATGAAACATTCTGAATATCTTTAAC
AATAGAAATCCATGGGGTGGGGACAAGCCGTAAAGACTGGATGTCCATCTCACACGAATTTATGGCTATG
GGCAACACATAATCCTAGTGCAATATGATACTGGGGTTATTAAGATGTGTCCCAGGCAGGGACCAAGACA
GGTGAACCATGTTGTTACACTCTATTTGTAACAAGGGGAAAGAGAGTGGACGCCGACAGCAGCGGACTCC
ACTGGTTGTCTCTAACACCCCCGAAAATTAAACGGGGCTCCACGCCAATGGGGCCCATAAACAAAGACAA
GTGGCCACTCTTTTTTTTGAAATTGTGGAGTGGGGGCACGCGTCAGCCCCCACACGCCGCCCTGCGGTTT
TGGACTGTAAAATAAGGGTGTAATAACTTGGCTGATTGTAACCCCGCTAACCACTGCGGTCAAACCACTT
GCCCACAAAACCACTAATGGCACCCCGGGGAATACCTGCATAAGTAGGTGGGCGGGCCAAGATAGGGGCG
CGATTGCTGCGATCTGGAGGACAAATTACACACACTTGCGCCTGAGCGCCAAGCACAGGGTTGTTGGTCC
TCATATTCACGAGGTCGCTGAGAGCACGGTGGGCTAATGTTGCCATGGGTAGCATATACTACCCAAATAT
CTGGATAGCATATGCTATCCTAATCTATATCTGGGTAGCATAGGCTATCCTAATCTATATCTGGGTAGCA
TATGCTATCCTAATCTATATCTGGGTAGTATATGCTATCCTAATTTATATCTGGGTAGCATAGGCTATCC
TAATCTATATCTGGGTAGCATATGCTATCCTAATCTATATCTGGGTAGTATATGCTATCCTAATCTGTAT
CCGGGTAGCATATGCTATCCTAATAGAGATTAGGGTAGTATATGCTATCCTAATTTATATCTGGGTAGCA
TATACTACCCAAATATCTGGATAGCATATGCTATCCTAATCTATATCTGGGTAGCATATGCTATCCTAAT
CTATATCTGGGTAGCATAGGCTATCCTAATCTATATCTGGGTAGCATATGCTATCCTAATCTATATCTGG
GTAGTATATGCTATCCTAATTTATATCTGGGTAGCATAGGCTATCCTAATCTATATCTGGGTAGCATATG
CTATCCTAATCTATATCTGGGTAGTATATGCTATCCTAATCTGTATCCGGGTAGCATATGCTATCCTCAT
GATAAGCTGTCAAACATGAGAATTTTCTTGAAGACGAAAGGGCCTCGTGATACGCCTATTTTTATAGGTT
AATGTCATGATAATAATGGTTTCTTAGACGTCAGGTGGCACTTTTCGGGGAAATGTGCGCGGAACCCCTA
TTTGTTTATTTTTCTAAATACATTCAAATATGTATCCGCTCATGAGACAATAACCCTGATAAATGCTTCA
ATAATATTGAAAAAGGAAGAGTATGAGTATTCAACATTTCCGTGTCGCCCTTATTCCCTTTTTTGCGGCA
TTTTGCCTTCCTGTTTTTGCTCACCCAGAAACGCTGGTGAAAGTAAAAGATGCTGAAGATCAGTTGGGTG
CACGAGTGGGTTACATCGAACTGGATCTCAACAGCGGTAAGATCCTTGAGAGTTTTCGCCCCGAAGAACG
TTTTCCAATGATGAGCACTTTTAAAGTTCTGCTATGTGGCGCGGTATTATCCCGTGTTGACGCCGGGCAA
GAGCAACTCGGTCGCCGCATACACTATTCTCAGAATGACTTGGTTGAGTACTCACCAGTCACAGAAAAGC
ATCTTACGGATGGCATGACAGTAAGAGAATTATGCAGTGCTGCCATAACCATGAGTGATAACACTGCGGC
CAACTTACTTCTGACAACGATCGGAGGACCGAAGGAGCTAACCGCTTTTTTGCACAACATGGGGGATCAT
GTAACTCGCCTTGATCGTTGGGAACCGGAGCTGAATGAAGCCATACCAAACGACGAGCGTGACACCACGA
TGCCTGCAGCAATGGCAACAACGTTGCGCAAACTATTAACTGGCGAACTACTTACTCTAGCTTCCCGGCA
ACAATTAATAGACTGGATGGAGGCGGATAAAGTTGCAGGACCACTTCTGCGCTCGGCCCTTCCGGCTGGC
TGGTTTATTGCTGATAAATCTGGAGCCGGTGAGCGTGGGTCTCGCGGTATCATTGCAGCACTGGGGCCAG
ATGGTAAGCCCTCCCGTATCGTAGTTATCTACACGACGGGGAGTCAGGCAACTATGGATGAACGAAATAG
ACAGATCGCTGAGATAGGTGCCTCACTGATTAAGCATTGGTAACTGTCAGACCAAGTTTACTCATATATA
CTTTAGATTGATTTAAAACTTCATTTTTAATTTAAAAGGATCTAGGTGAAGATCCTTTTTGATAATCTCA
TGACCAAAATCCCTTAACGTGAGTTTTCGTTCCACTGAGCGTCAGACCCCGTAGAAAAGATCAAAGGATC
TTCTTGAGATCCTTTTTTTCTGCGCGTAATCTGCTGCTTGCAAACAAAAAAACCACCGCTACCAGCGGTG
GTTTGTTTGCCGGATCAAGAGCTACCAACTCTTTTTCCGAAGGTAACTGGCTTCAGCAGAGCGCAGATAC
CAAATACTGTTCTTCTAGTGTAGCCGTAGTTAGGCCACCACTTCAAGAACTCTGTAGCACCGCCTACATA
CCTCGCTCTGCTAATCCTGTTACCAGTGGCTGCTGCCAGTGGCGATAAGTCGTGTCTTACCGGGTTGGAC
TCAAGACGATAGTTACCGGATAAGGCGCAGCGGTCGGGCTGAACGGGGGGTTCGTGCACACAGCCCAGCT
TGGAGCGAACGACCTACACCGAACTGAGATACCTACAGCGTGAGCTATGAGAAAGCGCCACGCTTCCCGA
AGGGAGAAAGGCGGACAGGTATCCGGTAAGCGGCAGGGTCGGAACAGGAGAGCGCACGAGGGAGCTTCCA
GGGGGAAACGCCTGGTATCTTTATAGTCCTGTCGGGTTTCGCCACCTCTGACTTGAGCGTCGATTTTTGT
GATGCTCGTCAGGGGGGCGGAGCCTATGGAAAAACGCCAGCAACGCGGCCTTTTTACGGTTCCTGGCCTT
TTGCTGGCCTTTTGCTCACATGTTCTTTCCTGCGTTATCCCCTGATTCTGTGGATAACCGTATTACCGCC
TTTGAGTGAGCTGATACCGCTCGCCGCAGCCGAACGACCGAGCGCAGCGAGTCAGTGAGCGAGGAAGCGG
AAGAGCGCCCAATACGCAAACCGCCTCTCCCCGCGCGTTGGCCGATTCATTAATGCAGCTGGCACGACAG
GTTTCCCGACTGGAAAGCGGGCAGTGAGCGCAACGCAATTAATGTGAGTTAGCTCACTCATTAGGCACCC
CAGGCTTTACACTTTATGCTTCCGGCTCGTATGTTGTGTGGAATTGTGAGCGGATAACAATTTCACACAG
GAAACAGCTATGACCATGATTACGCCAAGCTCTAGCTAGAGGTCGACCAATTCTCATGTTTGACAGCTTA
TCATCGCAGATCCGGGCAACGTTGTTGCCATTGCTGCAGGCGCAGAACTGGTAGGTATGGAAGATCTATA
CATTGAATCAATATTGGCAATTAGCCATATTAGTCATTGGTTATATAGCATAAATCAATATTGGCTATTG
GCCATTGCATACGTTGTATCTATATCATAATATGTACATTTATATTGGCTCATGTCCAATATGACCGC
Features (pLannotate 1.2.2; 18 found; start..end, strand, type, name):
      7..386     +  enhancer       CMV enhancer: human cytomegalovirus immediate early enhancer
    388..587     +  promoter       CMV promoter: human cytomegalovirus (CMV) immediate early promoter
    655..693     +  misc_feature   Ad SA (fragment): adenovirus major late transcript splice acceptor (Friedrich and Soriano, 1991)
    726..935     -  CDS            PTP (fragment): TERM_ADE02 - Experimental evidence at protein level: Swiss-Prot protein existence level 1. Protein covalently bound to the viral DNA that acts as a primer for viral genomic replication by DNA strand displacement. Assembles on the viral origin of replication in an initiation complex with viral polymerase, DBP, host NFIA and host POU2F1/OCT1. During initiation, the polymerase covalently couples the first dCTP with Ser- 580 of pTP. The terminal protein stimulates the template activity over 20 fold compared to protein-free templates. Neo-synthesized viral genomes are linked to two preterminal prot
    966..1055    +  intron         chimeric intron (fragment): chimera between introns from adenovirus and immunoglobulin heavy chain genes
   1074..1120    +  CDS            IgH signal sequence (fragment): signal sequence from the mouse immunoglobulin heavy chain variable region
   2187..2771    +  CDS            Cd4 (fragment): CD4_RAT - Experimental evidence at protein level: Swiss-Prot protein existence level 1. Integral membrane glycoprotein that plays an essential role in the immune response and serves multiple functions in responses against both external and internal offenses. In T-cells, functions primarily as a coreceptor for MHC class II molecule:peptide complex. The antigens presented by class II peptides are derived from extracellular proteins while class I peptides are derived from cytosolic proteins. Interacts simultaneously with the T-cell receptor (TCR) and the MHC class II presented by antigen presenti
   2931..2986    +  polyA_signal   β-globin poly(A) signal: rabbit β-globin polyadenylation signal (Gil and Proudfoot, 1987)
   3500..5181    -  rep_origin     oriP (fragment): Epstein-Barr virus oriP replication origin (Yates et al., 2000)
   5308..5412    +  promoter       AmpR promoter: bla
   5413..6273    +  CDS            AmpR: β-lactamase; bla; confers resistance to ampicillin, carbenicillin, and related antibiotics
   6444..7032    +  rep_origin     ori: high-copy-number ColE1/pMB1/pBR322/pUC origin of replication
   7215..7307    +  CDS            lacI (fragment): lac repressor; lacI; The lac repressor binds to the lac operator to inhibit transcription in E. coli. This inhibition can be relieved by adding lactose or isopropyl-β-D-thiogalactopyranoside (IPTG).
   7320..7341    +  protein_bind   CAP binding site: CAP binding activates transcription in the presence of cAMP. E. coli catabolite activator protein
   7356..7386    +  promoter       lac promoter: promoter for the E. coli lac operon
   7394..7410    +  protein_bind   lac operator: The lac repressor binds to the lac operator to inhibit transcription in E. coli. This inhibition can be relieved by adding lactose or isopropyl-β-D-thiogalactopyranoside (IPTG). lac repressor encoded by lacI
   7480..7496    +  promoter       tet promoter (fragment): E. coli promoter for tetracycline efflux protein gene
   7506..7531    -  CDS            bla(M) (fragment): β-lactamase lacking the signal sequence; bla(M); allows cytosolic expression of β-lactamase
