[The description below was written by a language model from this plasmid's Addgene catalogue record and pLannotate feature annotations shown in this document.]
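Description:
BMR1_01g02876-bio-His is a mammalian expression plasmid built on the pTT3 backbone for transient production of a secreted, soluble form of the Babesia microti protein BMR1_01g02876. In E. coli it is maintained as a high-copy plasmid through a ColE1/pUC-type origin and selected with ampicillin (β-lactamase gene under its own promoter). The backbone also carries an Epstein-Barr virus oriP fragment, which supports episomal retention in cells that supply EBNA1. Small lac and tet promoter remnants annotated near the bacterial origin appear to be backbone leftovers with no stated role.

Expression is driven by the CMV immediate-early enhancer and promoter, followed by adenovirus-derived leader and splice elements and a chimeric intron fragment that typically improve transcript processing. The short antisense "PTP" hit is probably an annotation artefact of this adenoviral sequence. The reading frame opens with a fragment of a mouse immunoglobulin heavy chain signal sequence that directs the product into the secretory pathway. The roughly 1 kb synthetic ectodomain insert, cloned between retained NotI and AscI sites, is not itself annotated but fits the gap between the signal sequence and the tag. All potential N-linked glycosylation sequons in it were removed by substituting alanine for the serine or threonine. Downstream lie rat Cd4 domains 3 and 4, a biotinylation sequence and a 6xHis tag, which the feature table does not mark separately, and then a rabbit β-globin polyadenylation signal.

Cotransfection with BirA yields an enzymatically monobiotinylated protein, and the His tag offers a route to purification. The plasmid belongs to a library of recombinant B. microti cell surface and secreted proteins made for diagnostics discovery and reverse vaccinology.
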