Addgene plasmid #108038: BMR1_01g02876-bio-His
Purpose: Expresses enzymatically monobiotinylated full-length BMR1_01g02876 ectodomain with no N-linked glycans upon cotransfection with BirA in mammalian cells. Contains a C-terminal rat Cd4 d3+4 tag.
Depositing lab: Gavin Wright. Depositing organization: Wellcome Sanger Institute. Publication: A library of recombinant Babesia microti cell surface and secreted proteins for diagnostics discovery and reverse vaccinology. Elton CM, Rodriguez M, Ben Mamoun C, Lobo CA, Wright GJ. Int J Parasitol. 2019 Feb;49(2):115-125. doi: 10.1016/j.ijpara.2018.10.003. Epub 2018 Oct 24. PubMed 30367868.
Backbone
  Vector backbone: pTT3
  Backbone manufacturer: Yves Durocher
  Backbone size w/o insert (bp): 6670
  Modifications to backbone: Addition of CD4, biotinylation sequence, 6xhis tags
  Vector type: Mammalian Expression
Growth in bacteria
  Bacterial resistance: Ampicillin, 100 μg/mL
  Growth temperature: 37°C
  Growth strain: DH5alpha
  Copy number: High Copy
Gene/Insert
  Gene/Insert name: BMR1_01g02876
  Species: B. microti
  Insert size (bp): 1029
  Mutation: all potential N-linked glycosylation sites (N-X-S/T, where X is not proline) were systematically removed by substituting alanine for serine/threonine at these sites.
  Promoter: CMV
  Tag / fusion protein: ratCD4d3+4,biotinylation sequence, 6xHis (C terminal on backbone)
  Cloning method: Restriction Enzyme; 5′ cloning site NotI (not destroyed); 3′ cloning site AscI (not destroyed)
  Sequencing primers: 5′ CMV-F; 3′ EBVori-F (5'-CCACTCAGTGTTGGCAAATG-3')
Resource information
  A portion of this plasmid was derived from a plasmid made by: Made by gene synthesis. pTT3 was obtained from Yves Durocher, National Research Council of Canada
Terms and licenses: Academic/Nonprofit Terms; Industry Terms: Not Available to Industry
How to cite: BMR1_01g02876-bio-His was a gift from Gavin Wright (Addgene plasmid # 108038 ; http://n2t.net/addgene:108038 ; RRID:Addgene_108038)
